>Addgene plasmid #224370 | PT7lacO-EF-Tu-His8 | addgene full sequence | sequence record 443402 | Addgene NGS Result
AAAGCCCGAAAGGAAGCTGAGTTGGCTGCTGCCACCGCTGAGCAATAACTAGCATAACCCCTTGGGGCCT
CTAAACGGGTCTTGAGGGGTTTTTTGCTGAAAGGAGGAACTATATCCGGATTGGCGAATGGG
[124 nt withheld, positions 133-256]
C
[91 nt withheld, positions 258-348]
A
[49 nt withheld, positions 350-398]
CCTTTGACGTTGGAGTCCACGTTCTTT
[37 nt withheld, positions 426-462]
ACCCTATCTCGGTCTATTCTTTTGATTTATAAGGGATTTTGCCGATTTCGGCCTATTGGTTAAAAAATGA
GCTGATTTAACAAAAATTTAACGCGAATTTTAACAAAATATTAACGCTTACAATTTAGGTGGCACTTTTC
GGGGAAATGTGCGCGGAACCCCTATTTGTTTATTTTTCTAAATACATTCAAATATGTATCCGCTCATGAG
ACAATAACCCTGATAAATGCTTCAATAATATTGAAAAAGGAAGAGTATGAGTATTCAACATTTCCGTGTC
GCCCTTATTCCCTTTTTTGCGGCATTTTGCCTTCCTGTTTTTGCTCACCCAGAAACGCTGGTGAAAGTAA
AAGATGCTGAAGATCAGTTGGGTGCACGAGTGGGTTACATCGAACTGGATCTCAACAGCGGTAAGATCCT
TGAGAGTTTTCGCCCCGAAGAACGTTTTCCAATGATGAGCACTTTTAAAGTTCTGCTATGTGGCGCGGTA
TTATCCCGTATTGACGCCGGGCAAGAGCAACTCGGTCGCCGCATACACTATTCTCAGAATGACTTGGTTG
AGTACTCACCAGTCACAGAAAAGCATCTTACGGATGGCATGACAGTAAGAGAATTATGCAGTGCTGCCAT
AACCATGAGTGATAACACTGCGGCCAACTTACTTCTGACAACGATCGGAGGACCGAAGGAGCTAACCGCT
TTTTTGCACAACATGGGGGATCATGTAACTCGCCTTGATCGTTGGGAACCGGAGCTGAATGAAGCCATAC
CAAACGACGAGCGTGACACCACGATGCCTGCAGCAATGGCAACAACGTTGCGCAAACTATTAACTGGCGA
ACTACTTACTCTAGCTTCCCGGCAACAATTAATAGACTGGATGGAGGCGGATAAAGTTGCAGGACCACTT
CTGCGCTCGGCCCTTCCGGCTGGCTGGTTTATTGCTGATAAATCTGGAGCCGGTGAGCGTGGGTCTCGCG
GTATCATTGCAGCACTGGGGCCAGATGGTAAGCCCTCCCGTATCGTAGTTATCTACACGACGGGGAGTCA
GGCAACTATGGATGAACGAAATAGACAGATCGCTGAGATAGGTGCCTCACTGATTAAGCATTGGTAACTG
TCAGACCAAGTTTACTCATATATACTTTAGATTGATTTAAAACTTCATTTTTAATTTAAAAGGATCTAGG
TGAAGATCCTTTTTGATAATCTCATGACCAAAATCCCTTAACGTGAGTTTTCGTTCCACTGAGCGTCAGA
CCCCGTAGAAAAGATCAAAGGATCTTCTTGAGATCCTTTTTTTCTGCGCGTAATCTGCTGCTTGCAAACA
AAAAAACCACCGCTACCAGCGGTGGTTTGTTTGCCGGATCAAGAGCTACCAACTCTTTTTCCGAAGGTAA
CTGGCTTCAGCAGAGCGCAGATACCAAATACTGTCCTTCTAGTGTAGCCGTAGTTAGGCCACCACTTCAA
GAACTCTGTAGCACCGCCTACATACCTCGCTCTGCTAATCCTGTTACCAGTGGCTGCTGCCAGTGGCGAT
AAGTCGTGTCTTACCGGGTTGGACTCAAGACGATAGTTACCGGATAAGGCGCAGCGGTCGGGCTGAACGG
GGGGTTCGTGCACACAGCCCAGCTTGGAGCGAACGACCTACACCGAACTGAGATACCTACAGCGTGAGCT
ATGAGAAAGCGCCACGCTTCCCGAAGGGAGAAAGGCGGACAGGTATCCGGTAAGCGGCAGGGTCGGAACA
GGAGAGCGCACGAGGGAGCTTCCAGGGGGAAACGCCTGGTATCTTTATAGTCCTGTCGGGTTTCGCCACC
TCTGACTTGAGCGTCGATTTTTGTGATGCTCGTCAGGGGGGCGGAGCCTATGGAAAAACGCCAGCAACGC
GGCCTTTTTACGGTTCCTGGCCTTTTGCTGGCCTTTTGCTCACATGTTCTTTCCTGCGTTATCCCCTGAT
TCTGTGGATAACCGTATTACCGCCTTTGAGTGAGCTGATACCGCTCGCCGCAGCCGAACGACCGAGCGCA
GCGAGTCAGTGAGCGAGGAAGCGGAAGAGCGCCTGATGCGGTATTTTCTCCTTACGCATCTGTGCGGTAT
TTCACACCGCAATGGTGCACTCTCAGTACAATCTGCTCTGATGCCGCATAGTTAAGCCAGTATACACTCC
GCTATCGCTACGTGACTGGGTCATGGCTGCGCCCCGACACCCGCCAACACCCGCTGACGCGCCCTGACGG
GCTTGTCTGCTCCCGGCATCCGCTTACAGACAAGCTGTGACCGTCTCCGGGAGCTGCATGTGTCAGAGGT
TTTCACCGTCATCACCGAAACGCGCGAGGCAGCTGCGGTAAAGCTCATCAGCGTGGTCGTGAAGCGATTC
ACAGATGTCTGCCTGTTCATCCGCGTCCAGCTCGTTGAGTTTCTCCAGAAGCGTTAATGTCTGGCTTCTG
ATAAAGCGGGCCATGTTAAGGGCGGTTTTTTCCTGTTTGGTCACTGATGCCTCCGTGTAAGGGGGATTTC
TGTTCATGGGGGTAATGATACCGATGAAACGAGAGAGGATGCTCACGATACGGGTTACTGATGATGAACA
TGCCCGGTTACTGGAACGTTGTGAGGGTAAACAACTGGCGGTATGGATGCGGCGGGACCAGAGAAAAATC
ACTCAGGGTCAATGCCAGCGCTTCGTTAATACAGATGTAGGTGTTCCACAGGGTAGCCAGCAGCATCCTG
CGATGCAGATCCGGAACATAATGGTGCAGGGCGCTGACTTCCGCGTTTCCAGACTTTACGAAACACGGAA
ACCGAAGACCATTCATGTTGTTGCTCAGGTCGCAGACGTTTTGCAGCAGCAGTCGCTTCACGTTCGCTCG
CGTATCGGTGATTCATTCTGCTAACCAGTAAGGCAACCCCGCCAGCCTAGCCGGGTCCTCAACGACAGGA
GCACGATCATGCGCACCCGTGGGGCCGCCATGCCGGCGATAATGGCCTGCTTCTCGCCGAAACGTTTGGT
GGCGGGACCAGTGACGAAGGCTTGAGCGAGGGCGTGCAAGATTCCGAATACCGCAAGCGACAGGCCGATC
ATCGTCGCGCTCCAGCGAAAGCGGTCCTCGCCGAAAATGACCCAGAGCGCTGCCGGCACCTGTCCTACGA
GTTGCATGATAAAGAAGACAGTCATAAGTGCGGCGACGATAGTCATGCCCCGCGCCCACCGGAAGGAGCT
GACTGGGTTGAAGGCTCTCAAGGGCATCGGTCGAGATCCCGGTGCCTAATGAGTGAGCTAACTTACATTA
ATTGCGTTGCGCTCACTGCCCGCTTTCCAGTCGGGAAACCTGTCGTGCCAGCTGCATTAATGAATCGGCC
AACGCGCGGGGAGAGGCGGTTTGCGTATTGGGCGCCAGGGTGGTTTTTCTTTTCACCAGTGAGACGGGCA
ACAGCTGATTGCCCTTCACCGCCTGGCCCTGAGAGAGTTGCAGCAAGCGGTCCACGCTGGTTTGCCCCAG
CAGGCGAAAATCCTGTTTGATGGTGGTTAACGGCGGGATATAACATGAGCTGTCTTCGGTATCGTCGTAT
CCCACTACCGAGATATCCGCACCAACGCGCAGCCCGGACTCGGTAATGGCGCGCATTGCGCCCAGCGCCA
TCTGATCGTTGGCAACCAGCATCGCAGTGGGAACGATGCCCTCATTCAGCATTTGCATGGTTTGTTGAAA
ACCGGACATGGCACTCCAGTCGCCTTCCCGTTCCGCTATCGGCTGAATTTGATTGCGAGTGAGATATTTA
TGCCAGCCAGCCAGACGCAGACGCGCCGAGACAGAACTTAATGGGCCCGCTAACAGCGCGATTTGCTGGT
GACCCAATGCGACCAGATGCTCCACGCCCAGTCGCGTACCGTCTTCATGGGAGAAAATAATACTGTTGAT
GGGTGTCTGGTCAGAGACATCAAGAAATAACGCCGGAACATTAGTGCAGGCAGCTTCCACAGCAATGGCA
TCCTGGTCATCCAGCGGATAGTTAATGATCAGCCCACTGACGCGTTGCGCGAGAAGATTGTGCACCGCCG
CTTTACAGGCTTCGACGCCGCTTCGTTCTACCATCGACACCACCACGCTGGCACCCAGTTGATCGGCGCG
AGATTTAATCGCCGCGACAATTTGCGACGGCGCGTGCAGGGCCAGACTGGAGGTGGCAACGCCAATCAGC
AACGACTGTTTGCCCGCCAGTTGTTGTGCCACGCGGTTGGGAATGTAATTCAGCTCCGCCATCGCCGCTT
CCACTTTTTCCCGCGTTTTCGCAGAAACGTGGCTGGCCTGGTTCACCACGCGGGAAACGGTCTGATAAGA
GACACCGGCATACTCTGCGACATCGTATAACGTTACTGGTTTCACATTCACCACCCTGAATTGACTCTCT
TCCGGGCGCTATCATGCCATACCGCGAAAGGTTTTGCGCCATTCGATGGTGTCCGGGATCTCGACGCTCT
CCCTTATGCGACTCCTGCATTAGGAAGCAGCCCAGTAGTAGGTTGAGGCCGTTGAGCACCGCCGCCGCAA
GGAATGGTGCATGCAAGGAGATGGCGCCCAACAGTCCCCCGGCCACGGGGCCTGCCACCATACCCACGCC
GAAACAAGCGCTCATGAGCCCGAAGTGGCGAGCCCGATCTTCCCCATCGGTGATGTCGGCGATATAGGCG
CCAGCAACCGCACCTGTGGCGCCGGTGATGCCGGCCACGATGCGTCCGGCGTAGAGGATCGAGATCTCGA
TCCCGCGAAATTAATACGACTCACTATAGGGGAATTGTGAGCGGATAACAATTCCCCTCTAGAAATAATT
TTGTTTAACTTTAAGAAGGAGATATACATATGTCTAAAGAAAAGTTTGAACGTACAAAACCGCACGTTAA
CGTCGGTACTATCGGCCACGTTGACCATGGTAAAACAACGCTGACCGCTGCAATCACTACCGTACTGGCT
AAAACCTACGGCGGTGCTGCTCGCGCATTCGACCAGATCGATAACGCGCCGGAAGAAAAAGCTCGTGGTA
TCACCATCAACACTTCTCACGTTGAATACGACACCCCGACCCGTCACTACGCACACGTAGACTGCCCGGG
GCACGCCGACTATGTTAAAAACATGATCACCGGTGCTGCGCAGATGGACGGCGCGATCCTGGTAGTTGCT
GCGACTGACGGCCCGATGCCGCAGACTCGTGAGCACATCCTGCTGGGTCGTCAGGTAGGCGTTCCGTACA
TCATCGTGTTCCTGAACAAATGCGACATGGTTGATGACGAAGAGCTGCTGGAACTGGTTGAAATGGAAGT
TCGTGAACTTCTGTCTCAGTACGACTTCCCGGGCGACGACACTCCGATCGTTCGTGGTTCTGCTCTGAAA
GCGCTGGAAGGCGACGCAGAGTGGGAAGCGAAAATCCTGGAACTGGCTGGCTTCCTGGATTCTTACATTC
CGGAACCAGAGCGTGCGATTGACAAGCCGTTCCTGCTGCCGATCGAAGACGTATTCTCCATCTCCGGTCG
TGGTACCGTTGTTACCGGTCGTGTAGAACGCGGTATCATCAAAGTTGGTGAAGAAGTTGAAATCGTTGGT
ATCAAAGAGACTCAGAAGTCTACCTGTACTGGCGTTGAAATGTTCCGCAAACTGCTGGACGAAGGCCGTG
CTGGTGAGAACGTAGGTGTTCTGCTGCGTGGTATCAAACGTGAAGAAATCGAACGTGGTCAGGTACTGGC
TAAGCCGGGCACCATCAAGCCGCACACCAAGTTCGAATCTGAAGTGTACATTCTGTCCAAAGATGAAGGC
GGCCGTCATACTCCGTTCTTCAAAGGCTACCGTCCGCAGTTCTACTTCCGTACTACTGACGTGACTGGTA
CCATCGAACTGCCGGAAGGCGTAGAGATGGTAATGCCGGGCGACAACATCAAAATGGTTGTTACCCTGAT
CCACCCGATCGCGATGGACGACGGTCTGCGTTTCGCAATCCGTGAAGGCGGCCGTACCGTTGGCGCGGGC
GTTGTAGCAAAAGTTCTGGGCAGATCTCATCACCATCACCATCACTAATGAGATCCGGCTGCTAAC
Features (pLannotate 1.2.2; 19 found; start..end, strand, type, name):
     49..96      +  terminator     T7 terminator: transcription terminator for bacteriophage T7 RNA polymerase
    133..561     +  rep_origin     f1 ori (sequence partly withheld): f1 bacteriophage origin of replication; arrow indicates direction of (+) strand synthesis
    614..718     +  promoter       AmpR promoter: bla
    719..1579    +  CDS            AmpR: β-lactamase; bla; confers resistance to ampicillin, carbenicillin, and related antibiotics
   1750..2338    +  rep_origin     ori: high-copy-number ColE1/pMB1/pBR322/pUC origin of replication
   2524..2663    -  misc_feature   bom: basis of mobility region from pBR322
   2765..2956    -  CDS            rop: Rop protein, which maintains plasmids at low copy number; rop
   2973..3353    +  CDS            YPB1_ECOLX: Protein predicted: Swiss-Prot protein existence level 4. From Escherichia coli.
   3425..3716    -  CDS            TcR (fragment): tetracycline efflux protein; tet; confers resistance to tetracycline
   3731..3752    -  protein_bind   CAP binding site: CAP binding activates transcription in the presence of cAMP. E. coli catabolite activator protein
   3765..4847    -  CDS            lacI: lac repressor; lacI; The lac repressor binds to the lac operator to inhibit transcription in E. coli. This inhibition can be relieved by adding lactose or isopropyl-β-D-thiogalactopyranoside (IPTG).
   4848..4925    -  promoter       lacI promoter: lacI
   4933..5212    -  CDS            TcR (fragment): tetracycline efflux protein; tet; confers resistance to tetracycline
   5234..5252    +  promoter       T7 promoter: promoter for bacteriophage T7 RNA polymerase
   5253..5277    +  protein_bind   lac operator: The lac repressor binds to the lac operator to inhibit transcription in E. coli. This inhibition can be relieved by adding lactose or isopropyl-β-D-thiogalactopyranoside (IPTG). lac repressor encoded by lacI
   5292..5314    +  RBS            RBS: efficient ribosome binding site from bacteriophage T7 gene 10 (Olins and Rangwala, 1989)
   5322..6503    +  CDS            tufA: EFTU1_ECOLI - Experimental evidence at protein level: Swiss-Prot protein existence level 1. (Microbial infection) Required for the tRNase activity of CdiA-CT from E.coli strain NC101; the toxic CT module is thought to cleave tRNA in the context of translationally active GTP EF-Tu-aa-tRNA complexes. The toxin may remodel the EF-Tu-aa-tRNA complex to displace the 3'-end of the aa-tRNA so it can enter the toxin active site and be cleaved. GTP is required for tRNase activity but is not hydrolyzed. CdiA-CT is the toxic component of a toxin-immunity protein module, which functions as a cellular cont
   6510..6527    +  CDS            7xHis (fragment): 6xHis affinity tag
   6540..41      +  CDS            SET1 (fragment) (across the origin): solubility-enhancement tag derived from T7 phage gene 10B
