[The description below was written by a language model from this plasmid's Addgene catalogue record and pLannotate feature annotations shown in this document.]
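Description:
PT7lacO-EF-Tu-His8 is a bacterial expression plasmid built on the pET21a backbone for producing E. coli elongation factor Tu with a C-terminal His8 tag for affinity purification. It is maintained in E. coli under ampicillin selection (β-lactamase with its own promoter) and replicates from a ColE1/pMB1-type origin; the catalogue lists it as high copy, although the feature table also shows the pBR322-derived bom region and rop gene, which normally moderates copy number. An f1 phage origin is present as well, and short tetracycline-resistance fragments flanking the lacI cassette are backbone remnants rather than functional markers.

The expression cassette follows the standard pET layout: a T7 promoter immediately followed by a lac operator, the T7 gene 10 ribosome binding site, the EF-Tu coding sequence, the histidine tag and, across the numbering origin, the T7 terminator. A plasmid-borne lacI gene supplies the repressor that holds the T7lac promoter off until IPTG is added, so expression requires a host providing T7 RNA polymerase. The catalogue assigns the insert to tufB, while automated annotation matched it to tufA; these two E. coli genes encode nearly identical proteins, so this is not a meaningful conflict. The annotation software also flagged the tag only as a partial His match and called a small fragment downstream of it as a gene 10-derived solubility tag, which probably reflects residual vector sequence.

The depositor notes that the plasmid is more genetically stable in LacIq strains with glucose present, which suggests that leaky EF-Tu expression is burdensome. The associated work concerns the One-Pot PURE cell-free protein synthesis system, in which purified EF-Tu is a translation component.
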