Addgene plasmid #224370: PT7lacO-EF-Tu-His8
Purpose: Express EF-Tu protein for his-tagged purification
Depositing lab: Richard Murray. Depositing organization: California Institute of Technology. Publication: Optimizing Protein Production in the One-Pot PURE System: Insights into Reaction Composition and Expression Efficiency. Zhang Y, Deveikis M, Qiu Y, Bjorn L, Martinez ZA, Chou TF, Freemont PS, Murray RM. ACS Synth Biol. 2025 May 16;14(5):1496-1508. doi: 10.1021/acssynbio.4c00779. Epub 2025 Apr 10. PubMed 40209036.
Backbone
  Vector backbone: pET21a
  Vector type: Bacterial Expression
Growth in bacteria
  Bacterial resistance: Ampicillin, 100 μg/mL
  Growth temperature: 37°C
  Growth strain: DH5alpha
  Copy number: High Copy
Gene/Insert
  Gene/Insert name: EF-Tu
  Species: E. coli
  Entrez Gene: tufB (a.k.a. b3980, ECK3971, kirT, pulT)
  Tag / fusion protein: His8 (C terminal on insert)
  Cloning method: Gibson Cloning
Terms and licenses: Academic/Nonprofit Terms; Industry Terms: Not Available to Industry
Depositor comments: It is best to grow cells in strains with LacIq and in media supplemented 1% glucose for genetic stability. Please visit https://doi.org/10.1101/2024.06.19.599772 for bioRxiv preprint.
How to cite: PT7lacO-EF-Tu-His8 was a gift from Richard Murray (Addgene plasmid # 224370 ; http://n2t.net/addgene:224370 ; RRID:Addgene_224370)
